>Addgene plasmid #134457 | pHCL149 | addgene full sequence | sequence record 270548 | Addgene NGS Result
AAGAAACCAATTGTCCATATTGCATCAGACATTGCCGTCACTGCGTCTTTTACTGGCTCTTCTCGCTAAC
CAAACCGGTAACCCCGCTTATTAAAAGCATTCTGTAACAAAGCGGGACCAAAGCCATGACAAAAACGCGT
AACAAAAGTGTCTATAATCACGGCAGAAAAGTCCACATTGATTATTTGCACGGCGTCACACTTTGCTATG
CCATAGCATTTTTATCCATAAGATTAGCGAATCCTACCTGACGCTTTTTATCGCAACTCTCTACTGTTTC
TCCATACCCGTTTTTTTGGGTCTAGCAGGAGATACATATATGTCCGATCAGTCTCAAGAACCTACAATGG
AGGAAATCCTCGCCTCCATTCGACGCATCATCTCGGAGGATGACGCGCCGGCGGAGCCTGCGGCCGAAGC
GGCGCCCCCGCCGCCGCCGGAACCCGAACCTGAACCGGTGTCGTTCGACGACGAGGTTCTGGAATTGACG
GACCCGATCGCGCCCGAGCCCGAGCTGCCGCCGCTGGAGACTGTCGGCGACATCGACGTCTATTCGCCGC
CGGAACCTGAGTCGGAACCGGCCTACACGCCGCCGCCGGCGGCTCCGGTGTTTGATCGCGACGAAGTCGC
CGAGCAGCTGGTCGGCGTTTCGGCCGCTTCGGCCGCGGCGAGCGCCTTCGGCAGCCTGAGCTCGGCCCTG
CTGATGCCCAAGGACGGTCGGACGCTGGAAGACGTCGTACGCGAGCTGCTGCGCCCGCTGCTCAAGGAGT
GGCTGGACCAGAACCTGCCGCGCATCGTCGAGACCAAGGTTGAGGAAGAAGTGCAGCGTATCTCTCGGGG
ACGCGGCTAACGCTGTCTAGAAGGAGATATACATATGAGTGCGTTATTAATGCCTAAGGATGGCCGCACA
CTTGAAGATGTTGTTAGAGAACTTCTGCGTCCTTTGCTTAAAGAATGGCTTGATCAAAATTTGCCTCGCA
TTGTTGAGACGAAAGTGGAAGAAGAGGTTCAACGTATTTCGCGGGGTAGAGGCGGAGGTGGTTCTAAGGG
AGAAGAGTTGTTTACGGGTGTTGTACCGATTCTTGTCGAACTGGACGGAGATGTGAATGGACATAAATTT
TCGGTCCGTGGCGAGGGAGAGGGTGACGCTACCAACGGAAAACTCACTCTTAAGTTCATCTGTACCACCG
GCAAGCTGCCTGTCCCATGGCCAACCCTTGTGACGACTCTGACTTATGGCGTGCAATGTTTTTCGCGGTA
TCCCGACCACATGAAACAGCATGATTTTTTCAAGTCGGCGATGCCAGAAGGATACGTGCAAGAGCGGACG
ATCTCCTTCAAGGATGACGGCACCTACAAGACCCGTGCCGAAGTTAAGTTTGAGGGCGATACTTTGGTCA
ATCGGATTGAGCTGAAAGGAATCGATTTCAAAGAAGACGGCAATATCCTGGGACACAAGCTCGAATATAA
TTTTAACAGCCACAATGTATATATTACTGCGGATAAACAGAAGAATGGCATCAAGGCAAACTTTAAAATT
CGCCATAACGTAGAAGATGGATCGGTCCAACTCGCCGACCACTACCAGCAGAACACTCCAATCGGAGATG
GCCCGGTTTTGCTTCCAGATAACCATTATCTCAGCACTCAATCAAAGCTCAGCAAAGACCCCAACGAGAA
GCGGGATCACATGGTACTGTTGGAGTTCGTAACCGCTGCCGGTATCACGCACGGTATGGACGAATTGTAT
AAAGGTTCTGGCGGTGGATCCACGCGTCCCCGATCCCCCCGTTCCCGTAACAGCAAAGCACGCCCGGCAC
CCGGCCTGAACAAATGGCTCAGCTGGGCTCTCAAGCTCGGCCTCGTCGGCCTGGTGCTCCTCGCCGGCTT
CGCCATCTATCTCGATGCCGTGGTGCAGGAGAAATTCTCCGGCCTCGAGGTCGACTAAGCTTATCACCGA
TACGCGAGCGAACGTGAAGCGACTGCTGCTGCAAAACGTCTGCGACCTGAGCAACAACATGAATGGTCTT
CGGTTTCCGTGTTTCGTAAAGTCTGGAAACGCGGAAGTCAGCGCCCTGCACCATTATGTTCCGGATCTGC
ATCGCAGGATGCTGCTGGCTACCCTGTGGAACACCTACATCTGTATTAACGAAGCGCTGGCATTGACCCT
GAGTGATTTTTCTCTGGTCCCGCCGCATCCATACCGCCAGTTGTTTACCCTCACAACGTTCCAGTAACCG
GGCATGTTCATCATCAGTAACCCGTATCGTGAGCATCCTCTCTCGTTTCATCGGTATCATTACCCCCATG
AACAGAAATCCCCCTTACACGGAGGCATCAGTGACCAAACAGGAAAAAACCGCCCTTAACATGGCCCGCT
TTATCAGAAGCCAGACATTAACGCTTCTGGAGAAACTCAACGAGCTGGACGCGGATGAACAGGCAGACAT
CTGTGAATCGCTTCACGACCACGCTGATGAGCTTTACCGCAGCTGCCTCGCGCGTTTCGGTGATGACGGT
GAAAACCTCTGACACATGCAGCTCCCGGAGACGGTCACAGCTTGTCTGTAAGCGGATGCCGGGAGCAGAC
AAGCCCGTCAGGGCGCGTCAGCGGGTGTTGGCGGGTGTCGGGGCGCAGCCATGACCCAGTCACGTAGCGA
TAGCGGAGTGTATACTGGCTTAACTATGCGGCATCAGAGCAGATTGTACTGAGAGTGCACCATATGCGGT
GTGAAATACCGCACAGATGCGTAAGGAGAAAATACCGCATCAGGCGCTCTTCCGCTTCCTCGCTCACTGA
CTCGCTGCGCTCGGTCGTTCGGCTGCGGCGAGCGGTATCAGCTCACTCAAAGGCGGTAATACGGTTATCC
ACAGAATCAGGGGATAACGCAGGAAAGAACATGTGAGCAAAAGGCCAGCAAAAGGCCAGGAACCGTAAAA
AGGCCGCGTTGCTGGCGTTTTTCCATAGGCTCCGCCCCCCTGACGAGCATCACAAAAATCGACGCTCAAG
TCAGAGGTGGCGAAACCCGACAGGACTATAAAGATACCAGGCGTTTCCCCCTGGAAGCTCCCTCGTGCGC
TCTCCTGTTCCGACCCTGCCGCTTACCGGATACCTGTCCGCCTTTCTCCCTTCGGGAAGCGTGGCGCTTT
CTCATAGCTCACGCTGTAGGTATCTCAGTTCGGTGTAGGTCGTTCGCTCCAAGCTGGGCTGTGTGCACGA
ACCCCCCGTTCAGCCCGACCGCTGCGCCTTATCCGGTAACTATCGTCTTGAGTCCAACCCGGTAAGACAC
GACTTATCGCCACTGGCAGCAGCCACTGGTAACAGGATTAGCAGAGCGAGGTATGTAGGCGGTGCTACAG
AGTTCTTGAAGTGGTGGCCTAACTACGGCTACACTAGAAGGACAGTATTTGGTATCTGCGCTCTGCTGAA
GCCAGTTACCTTCGGAAAAAGAGTTGGTAGCTCTTGATCCGGCAAACAAACCACCGCTGGTAGCGGTGGT
TTTTTTGTTTGCAAGCAGCAGATTACGCGCAGAAAAAAAGGATCTCAAGAAGATCCTTTGATCTTTTCTA
CGGGGTCTGACGCTCAGTGGAACGAAAACTCACGTTAAGGGATTTTGGTCATGAGATTATCAAAAAGGAT
CTTCACCTAGATCCTTTTAAATTAAAAATGAAGTTTTAAATCAATCTAAAGCGGCCGCCTTCATTTAAAT
GGCGCGCCTTACGCCCCGCCCTGCCACTCATCGCAGTACTGTTGTAATTCATTAAGCATTCTGCCGACAT
GGAAGCCATCACAAACGGCATGATGAACCTGAATCGCCAGCGGCATCAGCACCTTGTCGCCTTGCGTATA
ATATTTGCCCATGGTGAAAACGGGGGCGAAGAAGTTGTCCATATTGGCCACGTTTAAATCAAAACTGGTG
AAACTCACCCAGGGATTGGCTGAGACGAAAAACATATTCTCAATAAACCCTTTAGGGAAATAGGCCAGGT
TTTCACCGTAACACGCCACATCTTGCGAATATATGTGTAGAAACTGCCGGAAATCGTCGTGGTATTCACT
CCAGAGCGATGAAAACGTTTCAGTTTGCTCATGGAAAACGGTGTAACAAGGGTGAACACTATCCCATATC
ACCAGCTCACCGTCTTTCATTGCCATACGTAATTCCGGATGAGCATTCATCAGGCGGGCAAGAATGTGAA
TAAAGGCCGGATAAAACTTGTGCTTATTTTTCTTTACGGTCTTTAAAAAGGCCGTAATATCCAGCTGAAC
GGTCTGGTTATAGGTACATTGAGCAACTGACTGAAATGCCTCAAAATGTTCTTTACGATGCCATTGGGAT
ATATCAACGGTGGTATATCCAGTGATTTTTTTCTCCATTTTAGCTTCCTTAGCTCCTGAAAATCTCGACA
ACTCAAAAAATACGCCCGGTAGTGATCTTATTTCATTATGGTGAAAGTTGGAACCTCTTACGTGCCGATC
AACGTCTCATTTTCGCCAAAAGTTGGCCCAGGGCTTCCCGGTATCAACAGGGACACCAGGATTTATTTAT
TCTGCGAAGTGATCTTCCGTCACAGGTAGAGATCTGAATTCCGCCATTCAGAG
Features (pLannotate 1.2.2; 9 found; start..end, strand, type, name):
      1..285     +  promoter       araBAD promoter: araBAD; promoter of the L-arabinose operon of E. coli; the araC regulatory gene is transcribed in the opposite direction (Guzman et al., 1995)
   1043..1753    +  CDS            Superfolder GFP: Superfolder GFP is a basic (constitutively fluorescent) green fluorescent protein published in 2005, derived from Aequorea victoria. It is reported to be a very rapidly-maturing weak dimer.
   1753..1770    +  CDS            Twin-Strep-tag (fragment): two Strep-Tag®II moieties connected by a linker for enhanced binding to Strep-Tactin®, an engineered form of streptavidin (Schmidt et al., 2013)
   1953..2324    -  CDS            YPB1_ECOLX (fragment): Protein predicted: Swiss-Prot protein existence level 4. From Escherichia coli.
   2341..2532    +  CDS            rop: Rop protein, which maintains plasmids at low copy number; rop
   2634..2774    +  misc_feature   bom: basis of mobility region from pBR322
   2960..3548    -  rep_origin     ori: high-copy-number ColE1/pMB1/pBR322/pUC origin of replication
   3719..4378    -  CDS            CmR: chloramphenicol acetyltransferase; cat; confers resistance to chloramphenicol
   4379..4481    -  promoter       cat promoter: promoter of the E. coli cat gene encoding chloramphenicol acetyltransferase
