[The description below was written by a language model from this plasmid's Addgene catalogue record and pLannotate feature annotations shown in this document.]
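Description:
pHCL149 is a replicative bacterial expression plasmid built on the pTB285 backbone and made for a PopZ-linked apical recruitment assay, a method for examining protein-protein interactions in the bacterial cell envelope. It replicates from a ColE1/pMB1-family origin and is selected with chloramphenicol through a cat gene driven by its own promoter. The feature table also finds a rop coding sequence and the pBR322 bom (basis of mobility) region next to the origin. The catalogue lists the plasmid as high copy, although rop is normally associated with lower copy number. No araC gene is annotated in the roughly 4.6 kb sequence, so the arabinose regulator is presumably supplied by the host.

The payload is a synthetic two-gene operon under the arabinose-inducible araBAD promoter (Para). According to the insert name, popZ comes first, followed by a ribosome binding site and a second open reading frame described as H3H4-msfGFPN-CTM. The automated annotation detects only the fluorescent protein, matched to superfolder GFP, plus a short fragment scored as Twin-Strep-tag that is probably a linker-like match rather than a functional tag. The popZ and H3H4 portions fall in the unannotated stretch between the promoter and GFP. The record calls this the bait-expressing plasmid with an N-terminal GFP fusion, but it does not define "H3H4" or "CTM", nor state which bait protein, if any, is carried. From general knowledge, PopZ forms polar assemblies in cells, so the design is consistent with tethering a GFP-labelled bait to the cell pole via a PopZ-interacting element and scoring whether a partner protein is recruited there, though the record does not give these mechanistic details.
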