Addgene plasmid #134457: pHCL149
Purpose: CmR, Para-popZ-rbs-H3H4-msfGFPN-CTM. Replicative plasmid for the expression of bait. N-terminal GFP fusion.
Depositing lab: Thomas Bernhardt. Depositing organization: Harvard Medical School. Publication: A PopZ-Linked Apical Recruitment Assay for Studying Protein-Protein Interactions in the Bacterial Cell Envelope. Lim HC, Bernhardt TG. Mol Microbiol. 2019 Sep 24. doi: 10.1111/mmi.14391. PubMed 31550057.
Backbone
  Vector backbone: pTB285
  Vector type: Bacterial Expression
Growth in bacteria
  Bacterial resistance: Chloramphenicol, 25 μg/mL
  Growth temperature: 37°C
  Growth strain: DH5alpha
  Copy number: High Copy
Gene/Insert
  Gene/Insert name: Para-popZ-rbs-H3H4-msfGFPN-CTM.
  Species: Synthetic
  Promoter: Para
  Cloning method: Restriction Enzyme; 5′ cloning site vector-XbaI, insert-NheI (destroyed during cloning); 3′ cloning site HindIII (not destroyed)
  Sequencing primers: 5′ GATTATTTGCACGGCGTCACAC; 3′ gtccattcacatctccgtccag
Terms and licenses: Academic/Nonprofit Terms; Industry Terms: Not Available to Industry
How to cite: pHCL149 was a gift from Thomas Bernhardt (Addgene plasmid # 134457 ; http://n2t.net/addgene:134457 ; RRID:Addgene_134457)
